>Addgene plasmid #144354 | TFORF2887 | addgene full sequence | sequence record 404197 | Addgene NGS Result
TTAATGTAGTCTTATGCAATACTCTTGTAGTCTTGCAACATGGTAACGATGAGTTAGCAACATGCCTTAC
AAGGAGAGAAAAAGCACCGTGCATGCCGATTGGTGGAAGTAAGGTGGTACGATCGTGCCTTATTAGGAAG
GCAACAGACGGGTCTGACATGGATTGGACGAACCACTGAATTGCCGCATTGCAGAGATATTGTATTTAAG
TGCCTAGCTCGATACATAAACGGGTCTCTCTGGTTAGACCAGATCTGAGCCTGGGAGCTCTCTGGCTAAC
TAGGGAACCCACTGCTTAAGCCTCAATAAAGCTTGCCTTGAGTGCTTCAAGTAGTGTGTGCCCGTCTGTT
GTGTGACTCTGGTAACTAGAGATCCCTCAGACCCTTTTAGTCAGTGTGGAAAATCTCTAGCAGTGGCGCC
CGAACAGGGACTTGAAAGCGAAAGGGAAACCAGAGGAGCTCTCTCGACGCAGGACTCGGCTTGCTGAAGC
GCGCACGGCAAGAGGCGAGGGGCGGCGACTGGTGAGTACGCCAAAAATTTTGACTAGCGGAGGCTAGAAG
GAGAGAGATGGGTGCGAGAGCGTCAGTATTAAGCGGGGGAGAATTAGATCGCGATGGGAAAAAATTCGGT
TAAGGCCAGGGGGAAAGAAAAAATATAAATTAAAACATATAGTATGGGCAAGCAGGGAGCTAGAACGATT
CGCAGTTAATCCTGGCCTGTTAGAAACATCAGAAGGCTGTAGACAAATACTGGGACAGCTACAACCATCC
CTTCAGACAGGATCAGAAGAACTTAGATCATTATATAATACAGTAGCAACCCTCTATTGTGTGCATCAAA
GGATAGAGATAAAAGACACCAAGGAAGCTTTAGACAAGATAGAGGAAGAGCAAAACAAAAGTAAGACCAC
CGCACAGCAAGCGGCCGCTGATCTTCAGACCTGGAGGAGGAGATATGAGGGACAATTGGAGAAGTGAATT
ATATAAATATAAAGTAGTAAAAATTGAACCATTAGGAGTAGCACCCACCAAGGCAAAGAGAAGAGTGGTG
CAGAGAGAAAAAAGAGCAGTGGGAATAGGAGCTTTGTTCCTTGGGTTCTTGGGAGCAGCAGGAAGCACTA
TGGGCGCAGCGTCAATGACGCTGACGGTACAGGCCAGACAATTATTGTCTGGTATAGTGCAGCAGCAGAA
CAATTTGCTGAGGGCTATTGAGGCGCAACAGCATCTGTTGCAACTCACAGTCTGGGGCATCAAGCAGCTC
CAGGCAAGAATCCTGGCTGTGGAAAGATACCTAAAGGATCAACAGCTCCTGGGGATTTGGGGTTGCTCTG
GAAAACTCATTTGCACCACTGCTGTGCCTTGGAATGCTAGTTGGAGTAATAAATCTCTGGAACAGATTTG
GAATCACACGACCTGGATGGAGTGGGACAGAGAAATTAACAATTACACAAGCTTAATACACTCCTTAATT
GAAGAATCGCAAAACCAGCAAGAAAAGAATGAACAAGAATTATTGGAATTAGATAAATGGGCAAGTTTGT
GGAATTGGTTTAACATAACAAATTGGCTGTGGTATATAAAATTATTCATAATGATAGTAGGAGGCTTGGT
AGGTTTAAGAATAGTTTTTGCTGTACTTTCTATAGTGAATAGAGTTAGGCAGGGATATTCACCATTATCG
TTTCAGACCCACCTCCCAACCCCGAGGGGACCCATGCATTGCATCTCAATTAGTCAGCAACCAGGTGTGG
AAAGTCCCCAGGCTCCCCAGCAGGCAGAAGTATGCAAAGCATGCGTCTCAATTAGTCAGCAACCATAGTC
CCGCCCCTAACTCCGCCCATCCCGCCCCTAACTCCGCCCAGTTCCGCCCATTCTCCGCCCCATGGCTGAC
TAATTTTTTTTATTTATGCAGAGGCCGAGGCCGCCTCGGCCTCTGAGCTATTCCAGAAGTAGTGAGGAGG
CTTTTTTGGAGGCCTAGGCTTTTGCAAAAAGCTTTCTAGAGGTACCACCGGAGCTTACCATGACCGAGTA
CAAGCCCACGGTGCGCCTCGCCACCCGCGACGACGTCCCCAGGGCCGTACGCACCCTCGCCGCCGCGTTC
GCCGACTACCCCGCCACGCGCCACACCGTCGATCCGGACCGCCACATCGAGCGGGTCACCGAGCTGCAAG
AACTCTTCCTCACGCGCGTCGGGCTCGACATCGGCAAGGTGTGGGTCGCGGACGACGGCGCCGCCGTGGC
GGTCTGGACCACGCCGGAGAGCGTCGAAGCGGGGGCGGTGTTCGCCGAGATCGGCCCGCGCATGGCCGAG
TTGAGCGGTTCCCGGCTGGCCGCGCAGCAACAGATGGAAGGCCTCCTGGCGCCGCACCGGCCCAAGGAGC
CCGCGTGGTTCCTGGCCACCGTCGGCGTCTCGCCCGACCACCAGGGCAAGGGTCTGGGCAGCGCCGTCGT
GCTCCCCGGAGTGGAGGCGGCCGAGCGCGCCGGGGTGCCCGCCTTCCTGGAGACCTCCGCGCCCCGCAAC
CTCCCCTTCTACGAGCGGCTCGGCTTCACCGTCACCGCCGACGTCGAGGTGCCCGAAGGACCGCGCACCT
GGTGCATGACCCGCAAGCCCGGTGCCAGTTAACGAATTCTAGATCTTGAGACAAATGGCAGTATTCATCC
ACAATTTTAAAAGAAAAGGGGGGATTGGGGGGTACAGTGCAGGGGAAAGAATAGTAGACATAATAGCAAC
AGACATACAAACTAAAGAATTACAAAAACAAATTACAAAAATTCAAAATTTTCGGGTTTATTACAGGGAC
AGCAGAGATCCACTTTGGCGCCGGCTCGAGGCCTGCAGGTGCAAAGATGGATAAAGTTTTAAACAGAGAG
GAATCTTTGCAGCTAATGGACCTTCTAGGTCTTGAAAGGAGTGGGAATTGGCTCCGGTGCCCGTCAGTGG
GCAGAGCGCACATCGCCCACAGTCCCCGAGAAGTTGGGGGGAGGGGTCGGCAATTGAACCGGTGCCTAGA
GAAGGTGGCGCGGGGTAAACTGGGAAAGTGATGTCGTGTACTGGCTCCGCCTTTTTCCCGAGGGTGGGGG
AGAACCGTATATAAGTGCAGTAGTCGCCGTGAACGTTCTTTTTCGCAACGGGTTTGCCGCCAGAACACAG
GTAAGTGCCGTGTGTGGTTCCCGCGGGCCTGGCCTCTTTACGGGTTATGGCCCTTGCGTGCCTTGAATTA
CTTCCACCTGGCTGCAGTACGTGATTCTTGATCCCGAGCTTCGGGTTGGAAGTGGGTGGGAGAGTTCGAG
GCCTTGCGCTTAAGGAGCCCCTTCGCCTCGTGCTTGAGTTGAGGCCTGGCCTGGGCGCTGGGGCCGCCGC
GTGCGAATCTGGTGGCACCTTCGCGCCTGTCTCGCTGCTTTCGATAAGTCTCTAGCCATTTAAAATTTTT
GATGACCTGCTGCGACGCTTTTTTTCTGGCAAGATAGTCTTGTAAATGCGGGCCAAGATCTGCACACTGG
TATTTCGGTTTTTGGGGCCGCGGGCGGCGACGGGGCCCGTGCGTCCCAGCGCACATGTTCGGCGAGGCGG
GGCCTGCGAGCGCGGCCACCGAGAATCGGACGGGGGTAGTCTCAAGCTGGCCGGCCTGCTCTGGTGCCTG
GCCTCGCGCCGCCGTGTATCGCCCCGCCCTGGGCGGCAAGGCTGGCCCGGTCGGCACCAGTTGCGTGAGC
GGAAAGATGGCCGCTTCCCGGCCCTGCTGCAGGGAGCTCAAAATGGAGGACGCGGCGCTCGGGAGAGCGG
GCGGGTGAGTCACCCACACAAAGGAAAAGGGCCTTTCCGTCCTCAGCCGTCGCTTCATGTGACTCCACGG
AGTACCGGGCGCCGTCCAGGCACCTCGATTAGTTCTCGAGCTTTTGGAGTACGTCGTCTTTAGGTTGGGG
GGAGGGGTTTTATGCGATGGAGTTTCCCCACACTGAGTGGGTGGAGACTGAAGTTAGGCCAGCTTGGCAC
TTGATGTAATTCTCCTTGGAATTTGCCCTTTTTGAGTTTGGATCTTGGTTCATTCTCAAGCCTCAGACAG
TGGTTCAAAGTTTTTTTCTTCCATTTCAGGTGTCGTGAGGCTAGCACCGCCACCATGGGGGTGGACTTTG
ATGTGAAGACTTTCTGCCACAACTTGCGGGCGACTAAGCCACCATACGAGTGCCCGGTGGAGACCTGCCG
AAAGGTCTACAAGAGTTACAGTGGTATTGAGTACCACCTGTACCACTATGACCACGACAACCCACCACCC
CCACAACAAACTCCACTCCGCAAGCACAAGAAAAAGGGGCGCCAGTCACGCCCAGCCAACAAGCAGTCAC
CCAGCCCCTCAGAGGTCTCACAGTCACCAGGCCGTGAGGTGATGAGCTATGCACAGGCCCAGCGCATGGT
GGAGGTGGACTTGCATGGCCGCGTCCACCGCATCAGCATCTTTGACAACCTGGATGTGGTGTCAGAGGAT
GAGGAAGCCCCCGAGGAGGCCCCTGAGAATGGCAGCAACAAGGAGAACACTGAGACACCAGCTGCTACTC
CCAAGTCAGGCAAACATAAGAACAAGGAGAAGCGCAAGGACTCCAACCATCACCACCACCACAATGTTTC
TGCGAGCACCACTCCCAAGCTGCCAGAGGTGGTCTATCGGGAGCTGGAACAGGACACCCCTGATGCCCCA
CCCCGGCCAACTTCCTATTACCGGTACATCGAGAAGTCTGCAGAGGAGCTGGACGAGGAAGTAGAGTATG
ACATGGACGAGGAGGACTACATCTGGCTGGATATCATGAATGAGCGTCGGAAGACAGAGGGTGTAAGTCC
CATCCCGCAGGAGATCTTTGAGTACCTAATGGACCGACTGGAGAAGGAGTCGTACTTTGAGAGTCATAAT
AAAGGCGACCCTAATGCGCTAGTGGACGAGGATGCTGTTTGCTGTATCTGCAATGATGGTGAGTGCCAGA
ACAGCAATGTCATCCTCTTCTGTGACATGTGCAACCTGGCCGTGCACCAGGAGTGCTACGGTGTCCCCTA
TATCCCTGAGGGCCAGTGGCTGTGCCGCCGTTGCCTGCAGTCACCCTCTCGTGCTGTGGATTGTGCCCTG
TGCCCCAACAAGGGCGGTGCCTTCAAGCAGACAGATGACGGGCGCTGGGCCCATGTGGTGTGTGCCTTGT
GGATCCCTGAGGTCTGCTTCGCCAACACGGTCTTCCTAGAGCCTATTGACAGCATTGAGCACATCCCACC
AGCTCGCTGGAAGCTCACCTGCTACATTTGCAAACAACGGGGCTCAGGGGCCTGCATCCAGTGCCACAAG
GCCAACTGTTACACAGCTTTCCATGTGACATGCGCCCAGCAGGCTGGCCTTTACATGAAGATGGAGCCTG
TGCGGGAGACAGGCGCCAACGGCACCTCTTTCAGTGTCCGCAAGACAGCCTACTGCGACATCCACACGCC
TCCAGGTTCAGCACGCCGACTGCCTGCCCTGTCCCACAGCGAGGGTGAGGAGGATGAAGATGAGGAGGAG
GATGAGGGTAAGGGCTGGAGCTCAGAGAAAGTCAAGAAGGCCAAGGCCAAGTCCCGGATCAAAATGAAGA
AGGCACGGAAGATCCTGGCAGAGAAGCGGGCAGCAGCACCTGTGGTGTCAGTGCCCTGCATCCCACCACA
CAGGCTTAGTAAAATCACCAACCGCCTGACCATCCAAAGGAAGAGCCAGTTCATGCAGAGGCTGCACAGC
TACTGGACACTGAAGCGGCAGTCACGGAATGGGGTCCCATTGCTACGTCGCCTGCAGACACACCTGCAAT
CTCAGAGGAACTGTGACCAAGTTGGGAGAGATTCTGAGGATAAGAACTGGGCCCTTAAAGAACAGCTCAA
GTCCTGGCAGCGGCTCCGGCATGACTTGGAGCGAGCTCGGCTGCTCGTGGAATTGATCCGCAAGCGGGAA
AAACTCAAAAGGGAGACGATCAAGGTTCAGCAGATTGCCATGGAGATGCAGCTGACTCCTTTCCTCATCC
TCCTTCGCAAAACCTTGGAGCAGCTCCAAGAGAAGGACACAGGCAACATCTTCAGCGAGCCGGTCCCTCT
GTCTGAGGTACCTGACTACCTAGACCACATCAAAAAGCCCATGGACTTTTTCACCATGAAGCAGAACTTG
GAGGCTTACCGCTACCTGAATTTTGATGATTTTGAGGAGGACTTCAACCTCATCGTCAGCAACTGCCTCA
AGTATAACGCCAAGGACACCATCTTCTACCGGGCAGCAGTGCGGCTTCGTGAGCAGGGTGGTGCTGTGCT
CCGCCAGGCCCGGCGCCAGGCAGAAAAAATGGGCATTGACTTTGAGACGGGCATGCATATCCCCCACAGC
CTGGCTGGAGATGAGGCCACACACCACACTGAAGATGCCGAGGAAGAGCGGCTGGTCTTGCTGGAGAACC
AGAAGCACCTGCCAGTGGAAGAACAGCTAAAGCTGCTTCTGGAGCGGCTGGACGAAGTGAATGCCAGCAA
GCAGAGTGTGGGCCGCTCACGGCGTGCAAAGATGATCAAGAAAGAGATGACGGCACTGCGGCGGAAGCTT
GCCCATCAGCGAGAGACGGGACGTGATGGCCCTGAGCGGCATGGCCCCTCGAGCCGGGGTAGTCTGACAC
CCCACCCGGCAGCCTGTGACAAGGATGGGCAGACAGATAGTGCGGCAGAGGAGAGCAGCAGCCAGGAGAC
AAGCAAAGGCCTGGGTCCCAACATGTCCTCAACCCCCGCACATGAGGTGGGCAGGAGAACCTCAGTTCTG
TTCTCCAAAAAGAACCCGAAGACAGCTGGACCGCCCAAGAGGCCGGGCCGGCCCCCCAAAAACCGGGAGA
GCCAGATGACCCCCAGCCACGGAGGCAGTCCTGTGGGGCCCCCCCAGCTCCCCATCATGAGTTCCCTGCG
TCAGCGCAAGCGGGGTAGGAGCCCCCGGCCCAGTTCGAGCTCAGACAGCGACAGTGATAAGTCCACAGAA
GACCCCCCAATGGACTTACCAGCCAATGGCTTCAGCGGTGGAAACCAACCAGTGAAGAAGAGTTTCTTGG
TATACCGTAATGACTGCAGCCTTCCCCGGAGCAGCTCAGACTCTGAGTCCAGCAGCAGTAGCAGTAGCAG
CGCTGCTTCAGACCGGACCAGCACAACGCCCTCAAAACAAGGCCGGGGCAAACCCTCCTTCTCTCGGGGC
ACTTTCCCAGAGGACAGCAGTGAGGATACCTCAGGCACTGAGAATGAGGCCTACTCCGTGGGCACTGGCC
GCGGCGTGGGCCACAGCATGGTAAGGAAGAGTCTGGGCCGGGGAGCTGGCTGGCTGTCAGAGGATGAGGA
CTCCCCGCTGGATGCTCTGGACCTCGTGTGGGCCAAATGCCGAGGCTATCCATCATACCCAGCTCTGATC
ATTGATCCAAAGATGCCCCGAGAAGGTATGTTCCACCATGGGGTTCCCATCCCTGTGCCCCCACTGGAGG
TGCTGAAACTTGGGGAGCAGATGACCCAGGAAGCCCGAGAGCATCTCTACCTCGTCCTCTTCTTTGACAA
CAAACGAACCTGGCAGTGGCTGCCCAGGACCAAGCTGGTTCCTCTGGGTGTGAACCAGGACCTAGACAAG
GAGAAGATGCTGGAGGGCCGCAAGTCCAACATCCGCAAGTCAGTACAGATCGCCTACCACAGGGCTCTGC
AGCACCGCAGCAAGGTGCAAGGCGAGCAGAGCAGTGAGACCAGCGATAGTGATTAGTAATGAACTAGTCC
GTAACTTGAAAGTATTTCGATTTCTTGGCTTTATATATCTTGTGGAAAGGACGAAGATAATAAACCCGAA
CGCCTAGGACGCGTTAAGTCGACAATCAACCTCTGGATTACAAAATTTGTGAAAGATTGACTGGTATTCT
TAACTATGTTGCTCCTTTTACGCTATGTGGATACGCTGCTTTAATGCCTTTGTATCATGCTATTGCTTCC
CGTATGGCTTTCATTTTCTCCTCCTTGTATAAATCCTGGTTGCTGTCTCTTTATGAGGAGTTGTGGCCCG
TTGTCAGGCAACGTGGCGTGGTGTGCACTGTGTTTGCTGACGCAACCCCCACTGGTTGGGGCATTGCCAC
CACCTGTCAGCTCCTTTCCGGGACTTTCGCTTTCCCCCTCCCTATTGCCACGGCGGAACTCATCGCCGCC
TGCCTTGCCCGCTGCTGGACAGGGGCTCGGCTGTTGGGCACTGACAATTCCGTGGTGTTGTCGGGGAAAT
CATCGTCCTTTCCTTGGCTGCTCGCCTGTGTTGCCACCTGGATTCTGCGCGGGACGTCCTTCTGCTACGT
CCCTTCGGCCCTCAATCCAGCGGACCTTCCTTCCCGCGGCCTGCTGCCGGCTCTGCGGCCTCTTCCGCGT
CTTCGCCTTCGCCCTCAGACGAGTCGGATCTCCCTTTGGGCCGCCTCCCCGCGTCGACTTTAAGACCAAT
GACTTACAAGGCAGCTGTAGATCTTAGCCACTTTTTAAAAGAAAAGGGGGGACTGGAAGGGCTAATTCAC
TCCCAACGAAGACAAGATCTGCTTTTTGCTTGTACTGGGTCTCTCTGGTTAGACCAGATCTGAGCCTGGG
AGCTCTCTGGCTAACTAGGGAACCCACTGCTTAAGCCTCAATAAAGCTTGCCTTGAGTGCTTCAAGTAGT
GTGTGCCCGTCTGTTGTGTGACTCTGGTAACTAGAGATCCCTCAGACCCTTTTAGTCAGTGTGGAAAATC
TCTAGCAGTACGTATAGTAGTTCATGTCATCTTATTATTCAGTATTTATAACTTGCAAAGAAATGAATAT
CAGAGAGTGAGAGGAACTTGTTTATTGCAGCTTATAATGGTTACAAATAAAGCAATAGCATCACAAATTT
CACAAATAAAGCATTTTTTTCACTGCATTCTAGTTGTGGTTTGTCCAAACTCATCAATGTATCTTATCAT
GTCTGGCTCTAGCTATCCCGCCCCTAACTCCGCCCATCCCGCCCCTAACTCCGCCCAGTTCCGCCCATTC
TCCGCCCCATGGCTGACTAATTTTTTTTATTTATGCAGAGGCCGAGGCCGCCTCGGCCTCTGAGCTATTC
CAGAAGTAGTGAGGAGGCTTTTTTGGAGGCCTAGGGACGTACCCAATTCGCCCTATAGTGAGTCGTATTA
CGCGCGCTCACTGGCCGTCGTTTTACAACGTCGTGACTGGGAAAACCCTGGCGTTACCCAACTTAATCGC
CTTGCAGCACATCCCCCTTTCGCCAGCTGGCGTAATAGCGAAGAGGCCCGCACCGATCGCCCTTCCCAAC
AGTTGCGCAGCCTGAATGGCGAATGGG
[124 nt withheld, positions 9338-9461]
C
[91 nt withheld, positions 9463-9553]
A
[49 nt withheld, positions 9555-9603]
CCTTTGACGTTGGAGTCCACGTTCTTT
[37 nt withheld, positions 9631-9667]
ACCCTATCTCGGTCTATTCTTTTGATTTATAAGGGATTTTGCCGATTTCGGCCTATTGGTTAAAAAATGA
GCTGATTTAACAAAAATTTAACGCGAATTTTAACAAAATATTAACGCTTACAATTTAGGTGGCACTTTTC
GGGGAAATGTGCGCGGAACCCCTATTTGTTTATTTTTCTAAATACATTCAAATATGTATCCGCTCATGAG
ACAATAACCCTGATAAATGCTTCAATAATATTGAAAAAGGAAGAGTATGAGTATTCAACATTTCCGTGTC
GCCCTTATTCCCTTTTTTGCGGCATTTTGCCTTCCTGTTTTTGCTCACCCAGAAACGCTGGTGAAAGTAA
AAGATGCTGAAGATCAGTTGGGTGCACGAGTGGGTTACATCGAACTGGATCTCAACAGCGGTAAGATCCT
TGAGAGTTTTCGCCCCGAAGAACGTTTTCCAATGATGAGCACTTTTAAAGTTCTGCTATGTGGCGCGGTA
TTATCCCGTATTGACGCCGGGCAAGAGCAACTCGGTCGCCGCATACACTATTCTCAGAATGACTTGGTTG
AGTACTCACCAGTCACAGAAAAGCATCTTACGGATGGCATGACAGTAAGAGAATTATGCAGTGCTGCCAT
AACCATGAGTGATAACACTGCGGCCAACTTACTTCTGACAACGATCGGAGGACCGAAGGAGCTAACCGCT
TTTTTGCACAACATGGGGGATCATGTAACTCGCCTTGATCGTTGGGAACCGGAGCTGAATGAAGCCATAC
CAAACGACGAGCGTGACACCACGATGCCTGTAGCAATGGCAACAACGTTGCGCAAACTATTAACTGGCGA
ACTACTTACTCTAGCTTCCCGGCAACAATTAATAGACTGGATGGAGGCGGATAAAGTTGCAGGACCACTT
CTGCGCTCGGCCCTTCCGGCTGGCTGGTTTATTGCTGATAAATCTGGAGCCGGTGAGCGTGGGTCTCGCG
GTATCATTGCAGCACTGGGGCCAGATGGTAAGCCCTCCCGTATCGTAGTTATCTACACGACGGGGAGTCA
GGCAACTATGGATGAACGAAATAGACAGATCGCTGAGATAGGTGCCTCACTGATTAAGCATTGGTAACTG
TCAGACCAAGTTTACTCATATATACTTTAGATTGATTTAAAACTTCATTTTTAATTTAAAAGGATCTAGG
TGAAGATCCTTTTTGATAATCTCATGACCAAAATCCCTTAACGTGAGTTTTCGTTCCACTGAGCGTCAGA
CCCCGTAGAAAAGATCAAAGGATCTTCTTGAGATCCTTTTTTTCTGCGCGTAATCTGCTGCTTGCAAACA
AAAAAACCACCGCTACCAGCGGTGGTTTGTTTGCCGGATCAAGAGCTACCAACTCTTTTTCCGAAGGTAA
CTGGCTTCAGCAGAGCGCAGATACCAAATACTGTTCTTCTAGTGTAGCCGTAGTTAGGCCACCACTTCAA
GAACTCTGTAGCACCGCCTACATACCTCGCTCTGCTAATCCTGTTACCAGTGGCTGCTGCCAGTGGCGAT
AAGTCGTGTCTTACCGGGTTGGACTCAAGACGATAGTTACCGGATAAGGCGCAGCGGTCGGGCTGAACGG
GGGGTTCGTGCACACAGCCCAGCTTGGAGCGAACGACCTACACCGAACTGAGATACCTACAGCGTGAGCT
ATGAGAAAGCGCCACGCTTCCCGAAGGGAGAAAGGCGGACAGGTATCCGGTAAGCGGCAGGGTCGGAACA
GGAGAGCGCACGAGGGAGCTTCCAGGGGGAAACGCCTGGTATCTTTATAGTCCTGTCGGGTTTCGCCACC
TCTGACTTGAGCGTCGATTTTTGTGATGCTCGTCAGGGGGGCGGAGCCTATGGAAAAACGCCAGCAACGC
GGCCTTTTTACGGTTCCTGGCCTTTTGCTGGCCTTTTGCTCACATGTTCTTTCCTGCGTTATCCCCTGAT
TCTGTGGATAACCGTATTACCGCCTTTGAGTGAGCTGATACCGCTCGCCGCAGCCGAACGACCGAGCGCA
GCGAGTCAGTGAGCGAGGAAGCGGAAGAGCGCCCAATACGCAAACCGCCTCTCCCCGCGCGTTGGCCGAT
TCATTAATGCAGCTGGCACGACAGGTTTCCCGACTGGAAAGCGGGCAGTGAGCGCAACGCAATTAATGTG
AGTTAGCTCACTCATTAGGCACCCCAGGCTTTACACTTTATGCTTCCGGCTCGTATGTTGTGTGGAATTG
TGAGCGGATAACAATTTCACACAGGAAACAGCTATGACCATGATTACGCCAAGCGCGCAATTAACCCTCA
CTAAAGGGAACAAAAGCTGGAGCTGCAAGC
Features (pLannotate 1.2.2; 31 found; start..end, strand, type, name):
      5..231     +  promoter       RSV promoter: Rous sarcoma virus enhancer/promoter
    232..412     +  LTR            5' LTR (truncated): truncated 5' long terminal repeat (LTR) from HIV-1
    459..584     +  misc_feature   HIV-1 Ψ: packaging signal of human immunodeficiency virus type 1
    568..931     +  CDS            HIV-1 gag (fragment): gag protein from human immunodeficiency virus 1; gag
   1077..1310    +  misc_feature   RRE: The Rev response element (RRE) of HIV-1 allows for Rev-dependent mRNA export from the nucleus to the cytoplasm.
   1687..1713    +  CDS            Rev (fragment): human immunodeficiency virus 1 (HIV-1) Rev protein; rev; enhances nuclear export of unspliced and incompletely spliced viral mRNAs
   1720..1743    +  promoter       SV40 promoter (fragment): SV40 early promoter
   1744..1815    +  promoter       SV40 promoter (fragment): SV40 enhancer and early promoter
   1839..1974    +  rep_origin     SV40 ori: SV40 origin of replication
   2020..2616    +  CDS            PuroR (fragment): puromycin N-acetyltransferase; pac from Streptomyces; confers resistance to puromycin
   2665..2782    +  misc_feature   cPPT/CTS: central polypurine tract and central termination sequence of HIV-1
   2847..2913    +  CDS            small t antigen (fragment): SV40 (simian virus 40) small t antigen
   2920..4098    +  promoter       EF-1α promoter: strong constitutive promoter for human elongation factor EF-1α
   4115..7753    +  CDS            BRPF1: BRPF1_HUMAN - Also known as BR140 From Homo sapiens (Human).
   7769..7822    +  promoter       U6 promoter (fragment): RNA polymerase III promoter for human U6 snRNA
   7864..8452    +  misc_feature   WPRE: woodchuck hepatitis virus posttranscriptional regulatory element
   8503..8522    +  misc_feature   cPPT/CTS (fragment): central polypurine tract and central termination sequence of HIV-1
   8524..8757    +  LTR            3' LTR (ΔU3): self-inactivating 3' long terminal repeat (LTR) from HIV-1
   8835..8956    +  polyA_signal   SV40 poly(A) signal: SV40 polyadenylation signal
   8996..9131    +  rep_origin     SV40 ori: SV40 origin of replication
   9152..9170    -  promoter       T7 promoter: promoter for bacteriophage T7 RNA polymerase
   9178..9333    +  CDS            lacZα (fragment): LacZα fragment of β-galactosidase; lacZ fragment
   9338..9766    +  rep_origin     f1 ori (sequence partly withheld): f1 bacteriophage origin of replication; arrow indicates direction of (+) strand synthesis
   9819..9923    +  promoter       AmpR promoter: bla
   9924..10784   +  CDS            AmpR: β-lactamase; bla; confers resistance to ampicillin, carbenicillin, and related antibiotics
  10955..11543   +  rep_origin     ori: high-copy-number ColE1/pMB1/pBR322/pUC origin of replication
  11726..11818   +  CDS            lacI (fragment): lac repressor; lacI; The lac repressor binds to the lac operator to inhibit transcription in E. coli. This inhibition can be relieved by adding lactose or isopropyl-β-D-thiogalactopyranoside (IPTG).
  11831..11852   +  protein_bind   CAP binding site: CAP binding activates transcription in the presence of cAMP. E. coli catabolite activator protein
  11867..11897   +  promoter       lac promoter: promoter for the E. coli lac operon
  11901..11923   +  protein_bind   lac operator (fragment): The lac repressor binds to the lac operator to inhibit transcription in E. coli. This inhibition can be relieved by adding lactose or isopropyl-β-D-thiogalactopyranoside (IPTG). lac repressor encoded by lacI
  11966..11984   +  promoter       T3 promoter: promoter for bacteriophage T3 RNA polymerase
