[The description below was written by a language model from this plasmid's Addgene catalogue record and pLannotate feature annotations shown in this document.]
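Description:
TFORF2887 is a lentiviral mammalian expression plasmid built on the pLX_TRC317 backbone and belongs to a barcoded transcription factor ORF collection designed for pooled overexpression screens. It is propagated in E. coli through a high-copy ColE1/pUC-type origin with ampicillin resistance (AmpR), and the backbone also carries an f1 origin along with remnants of lac and phage promoter elements. The depositor warns that the plasmid may recombine, which is a common concern for LTR-containing vectors.

The transfer cassette follows a third-generation, self-inactivating layout. An RSV promoter drives a truncated HIV-1 5' LTR, followed by the Ψ packaging signal with a gag fragment, the Rev response element for Rev-dependent export of the genomic RNA, a cPPT/CTS, and a ΔU3 3' LTR followed by an SV40 polyadenylation signal. Inside the provirus, an SV40 early promoter/origin region sits upstream of puromycin N-acetyltransferase, allowing selection of transduced cells. A separate EF-1α promoter drives the human BRPF1 open reading frame (also known as BR140), which the depositor notes was synthesized and corresponds to a specific annotated transcript isoform. A WPRE downstream of the ORF enhances transcript stability and expression. The record states that each construct in the collection carries a unique 24-bp barcode so that the ORF can be identified in pooled screens. The barcode is not annotated in the feature table, so its position is not given, though a short U6-like fragment is annotated between the ORF and the WPRE. No epitope tag or fluorescent reporter is annotated.

The construct is intended for packaging into lentivirus to stably overexpress BRPF1 in mammalian cells, either individually or as part of pooled transcription factor screens such as directed differentiation studies.
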