Addgene plasmid #144354: TFORF2887
Purpose: Lentiviral vector for overexpressing transcription factor ORFs with unique 24-bp barcodes. Barcodes facilitate identification of transcription factors in pooled screens.
Depositing lab: Feng Zhang. Depositing organization: Broad Institute. Publication: A transcription factor atlas of directed differentiation. Joung J, Ma S, Tay T, Geiger-Schuller KR, Kirchgatterer PC, Verdine VK, Guo B, Arias-Garcia MA, Allen WE, Singh A, Kuksenko O, Abudayyeh OO, Gootenberg JS, Fu Z, Macrae RK, Buenrostro JD, Regev A, Zhang F. Cell. 2023 Jan 5;186(1):209-229.e26. doi: 10.1016/j.cell.2022.11.026. PubMed 36608654.
Backbone
  Vector backbone: pLX_TRC317
  Backbone manufacturer: Broad Institute Genetic Perturbation Platform
  Backbone size w/o insert (bp): 8264
  Vector type: Mammalian Expression, Lentiviral
  Selectable markers: Puromycin
Growth in bacteria
  Bacterial resistance: Ampicillin, 100 μg/mL
  Growth temperature: 37°C
  Growth strain: NEB Stable
  Copy number: High Copy
Gene/Insert
  Gene/Insert name: BRPF1
  Species: H. sapiens (human)
  Insert size (bp): 3743
  Entrez Gene: BRPF1 (a.k.a. BR140, IDDDFP)
  Promoter: EF1a
  Cloning method: Unknown
  Sequencing primers: 5′ GGGTGGAGACTGAAGTTAGGCCAG; 3′ CACATAGCGTAAAAGGAGCAACATAG
Terms and licenses: Academic/Nonprofit Terms; Industry Terms: Not Available to Industry
Depositor comments: NM_001319050,ENST00000424362 . The transcription factor ORF portion of this plasmid was synthesized by Genewiz. Please test multiple small colonies in case of plasmid recombination. To make this collection available in a timely manner, a portion of this collection was not fully sequenced by Addgene. If an Addgene verified full plasmid sequence is not available, please contact us prior to placing an order to request the full sequence.
How to cite: TFORF2887 was a gift from Feng Zhang (Addgene plasmid # 144354 ; http://n2t.net/addgene:144354 ; RRID:Addgene_144354)
