>Addgene plasmid #144354 | TFORF2887 | depositor partial sequence | sequence record 285177 | Insert
ACCGCCACCATGGGGGTGGACTTTGATGTGAAGACTTTCTGCCACAACTTGCGGGCGACTAAGCCACCAT
ACGAGTGCCCGGTGGAGACCTGCCGAAAGGTCTACAAGAGTTACAGTGGTATTGAGTACCACCTGTACCA
CTATGACCACGACAACCCACCACCCCCACAACAAACTCCACTCCGCAAGCACAAGAAAAAGGGGCGCCAG
TCACGCCCAGCCAACAAGCAGTCACCCAGCCCCTCAGAGGTCTCACAGTCACCAGGCCGTGAGGTGATGA
GCTATGCACAGGCCCAGCGCATGGTGGAGGTGGACTTGCATGGCCGCGTCCACCGCATCAGCATCTTTGA
CAACCTGGATGTGGTGTCAGAGGATGAGGAAGCCCCCGAGGAGGCCCCTGAGAATGGCAGCAACAAGGAG
AACACTGAGACACCAGCTGCTACTCCCAAGTCAGGCAAACATAAGAACAAGGAGAAGCGCAAGGACTCCA
ACCATCACCACCACCACAATGTTTCTGCGAGCACCACTCCCAAGCTGCCAGAGGTGGTCTATCGGGAGCT
GGAACAGGACACCCCTGATGCCCCACCCCGGCCAACTTCCTATTACCGGTACATCGAGAAGTCTGCAGAG
GAGCTGGACGAGGAAGTAGAGTATGACATGGACGAGGAGGACTACATCTGGCTGGATATCATGAATGAGC
GTCGGAAGACAGAGGGTGTAAGTCCCATCCCGCAGGAGATCTTTGAGTACCTAATGGACCGACTGGAGAA
GGAGTCGTACTTTGAGAGTCATAATAAAGGCGACCCTAATGCGCTAGTGGACGAGGATGCTGTTTGCTGT
ATCTGCAATGATGGTGAGTGCCAGAACAGCAATGTCATCCTCTTCTGTGACATGTGCAACCTGGCCGTGC
ACCAGGAGTGCTACGGTGTCCCCTATATCCCTGAGGGCCAGTGGCTGTGCCGCCGTTGCCTGCAGTCACC
CTCTCGTGCTGTGGATTGTGCCCTGTGCCCCAACAAGGGCGGTGCCTTCAAGCAGACAGATGACGGGCGC
TGGGCCCATGTGGTGTGTGCCTTGTGGATCCCTGAGGTCTGCTTCGCCAACACGGTCTTCCTAGAGCCTA
TTGACAGCATTGAGCACATCCCACCAGCTCGCTGGAAGCTCACCTGCTACATTTGCAAACAACGGGGCTC
AGGGGCCTGCATCCAGTGCCACAAGGCCAACTGTTACACAGCTTTCCATGTGACATGCGCCCAGCAGGCT
GGCCTTTACATGAAGATGGAGCCTGTGCGGGAGACAGGCGCCAACGGCACCTCTTTCAGTGTCCGCAAGA
CAGCCTACTGCGACATCCACACGCCTCCAGGTTCAGCACGCCGACTGCCTGCCCTGTCCCACAGCGAGGG
TGAGGAGGATGAAGATGAGGAGGAGGATGAGGGTAAGGGCTGGAGCTCAGAGAAAGTCAAGAAGGCCAAG
GCCAAGTCCCGGATCAAAATGAAGAAGGCACGGAAGATCCTGGCAGAGAAGCGGGCAGCAGCACCTGTGG
TGTCAGTGCCCTGCATCCCACCACACAGGCTTAGTAAAATCACCAACCGCCTGACCATCCAAAGGAAGAG
CCAGTTCATGCAGAGGCTGCACAGCTACTGGACACTGAAGCGGCAGTCACGGAATGGGGTCCCATTGCTA
CGTCGCCTGCAGACACACCTGCAATCTCAGAGGAACTGTGACCAAGTTGGGAGAGATTCTGAGGATAAGA
ACTGGGCCCTTAAAGAACAGCTCAAGTCCTGGCAGCGGCTCCGGCATGACTTGGAGCGAGCTCGGCTGCT
CGTGGAATTGATCCGCAAGCGGGAAAAACTCAAAAGGGAGACGATCAAGGTTCAGCAGATTGCCATGGAG
ATGCAGCTGACTCCTTTCCTCATCCTCCTTCGCAAAACCTTGGAGCAGCTCCAAGAGAAGGACACAGGCA
ACATCTTCAGCGAGCCGGTCCCTCTGTCTGAGGTACCTGACTACCTAGACCACATCAAAAAGCCCATGGA
CTTTTTCACCATGAAGCAGAACTTGGAGGCTTACCGCTACCTGAATTTTGATGATTTTGAGGAGGACTTC
AACCTCATCGTCAGCAACTGCCTCAAGTATAACGCCAAGGACACCATCTTCTACCGGGCAGCAGTGCGGC
TTCGTGAGCAGGGTGGTGCTGTGCTCCGCCAGGCCCGGCGCCAGGCAGAAAAAATGGGCATTGACTTTGA
GACGGGCATGCATATCCCCCACAGCCTGGCTGGAGATGAGGCCACACACCACACTGAAGATGCCGAGGAA
GAGCGGCTGGTCTTGCTGGAGAACCAGAAGCACCTGCCAGTGGAAGAACAGCTAAAGCTGCTTCTGGAGC
GGCTGGACGAAGTGAATGCCAGCAAGCAGAGTGTGGGCCGCTCACGGCGTGCAAAGATGATCAAGAAAGA
GATGACGGCACTGCGGCGGAAGCTTGCCCATCAGCGAGAGACGGGACGTGATGGCCCTGAGCGGCATGGC
CCCTCGAGCCGGGGTAGTCTGACACCCCACCCGGCAGCCTGTGACAAGGATGGGCAGACAGATAGTGCGG
CAGAGGAGAGCAGCAGCCAGGAGACAAGCAAAGGCCTGGGTCCCAACATGTCCTCAACCCCCGCACATGA
GGTGGGCAGGAGAACCTCAGTTCTGTTCTCCAAAAAGAACCCGAAGACAGCTGGACCGCCCAAGAGGCCG
GGCCGGCCCCCCAAAAACCGGGAGAGCCAGATGACCCCCAGCCACGGAGGCAGTCCTGTGGGGCCCCCCC
AGCTCCCCATCATGAGTTCCCTGCGTCAGCGCAAGCGGGGTAGGAGCCCCCGGCCCAGTTCGAGCTCAGA
CAGCGACAGTGATAAGTCCACAGAAGACCCCCCAATGGACTTACCAGCCAATGGCTTCAGCGGTGGAAAC
CAACCAGTGAAGAAGAGTTTCTTGGTATACCGTAATGACTGCAGCCTTCCCCGGAGCAGCTCAGACTCTG
AGTCCAGCAGCAGTAGCAGTAGCAGCGCTGCTTCAGACCGGACCAGCACAACGCCCTCAAAACAAGGCCG
GGGCAAACCCTCCTTCTCTCGGGGCACTTTCCCAGAGGACAGCAGTGAGGATACCTCAGGCACTGAGAAT
GAGGCCTACTCCGTGGGCACTGGCCGCGGCGTGGGCCACAGCATGGTAAGGAAGAGTCTGGGCCGGGGAG
CTGGCTGGCTGTCAGAGGATGAGGACTCCCCGCTGGATGCTCTGGACCTCGTGTGGGCCAAATGCCGAGG
CTATCCATCATACCCAGCTCTGATCATTGATCCAAAGATGCCCCGAGAAGGTATGTTCCACCATGGGGTT
CCCATCCCTGTGCCCCCACTGGAGGTGCTGAAACTTGGGGAGCAGATGACCCAGGAAGCCCGAGAGCATC
TCTACCTCGTCCTCTTCTTTGACAACAAACGAACCTGGCAGTGGCTGCCCAGGACCAAGCTGGTTCCTCT
GGGTGTGAACCAGGACCTAGACAAGGAGAAGATGCTGGAGGGCCGCAAGTCCAACATCCGCAAGTCAGTA
CAGATCGCCTACCACAGGGCTCTGCAGCACCGCAGCAAGGTGCAAGGCGAGCAGAGCAGTGAGACCAGCG
ATAGTGATTAGTAATGAACTAGTCCGTAACTTGAAAGTATTTCGATTTCTTGGCTTTATATATCTTGTGG
AAAGGACGAAGATAATAAACCCGAACGCCTAGG
