>Addgene plasmid #144354 | TFORF2887 | depositor partial sequence | sequence record 285178 | Barcode
AGATAATAAACCCGAACGCCTAGG
